>Addgene plasmid #47710 | MSP2-bio | depositor full sequence | sequence record 68424 | MSP2-bio sequence 7317 bps
AGATCTATACATTGAATCAATATTGGCAATTAGCCATATTAGTCATTGGTTATATAGCATAAATCAATAT
TGGCTATTGGCCATTGCATACGTTGTATCTATATCATAATATGTACATTTATATTGGCTCATGTCCAATA
TGACCGCCATGTTGACATTGATTATTGACTAGTTATTAATAGTAATCAATTACGGGGTCATTAGTTCATA
GCCCATATATGGAGTTCCGCGTTACATAACTTACGGTAAATGGCCCGCCTGGCTGACCGCCCAACGACCC
CCGCCCATTGACGTCAATAATGACGTATGTTCCCATAGTAACGCCAATAGGGACTTTCCATTGACGTCAA
TGGGTGGAGTATTTACGGTAAACTGCCCACTTGGCAGTACATCAAGTGTATCATATGCCAAGTCCGCCCC
CTATTGACGTCAATGACGGTAAATGGCCCGCCTGGCATTATGCCCAGTACATGACCTTACGGGACTTTCC
TACTTGGCAGTACATCTACGTATTAGTCATCGCTATTACCATGGTGATGCGGTTTTGGCAGTACACCAAT
GGGCGTGGATAGCGGTTTGACTCACGGGGATTTCCAAGTCTCCACCCCATTGACGTCAATGGGAGTTTGT
TTTGGCACCAAAATCAACGGGACTTTCCAAAATGTCGTAATAACCCCGCCCCGTTGACGCAAATGGGCGG
TAGGCGTGTACGGTGGGAGGTCTATATAAGCAGAGCTCGTTTAGTGAACCGTCAGATCCTCACTCTCTTC
CGCATCGCTGTCTGCGAGGGCCAGCTGTTGGGCTCGCGGTTGAGGACAAACTCTTCGCGGTCTTTCCAGT
ACTCTTGGATCGGAAACCCGTCGGCCTCCGAACGGTACTCCGCCACCGAGGGACCTGAGCGAGTCCGCAT
CGACCGGATCGGAAAACCTCTCGAGAAAGGCGTCTAACCAGTCACAGTCGCAAGGTAGGCTGAGCACCGT
GGCGGGCGGCAGCGGGTGGCGGTCGGGGTTGTTTCTGGCGGAGGTGCTGCTGATGATGTAATTAAAGTAG
GCGGTCTTGAGACGGCGGATGGTCGAGGTGAGGTGTGGCAGGCTTGAGATCCAGCTGTTGGGGTGAGTAC
TCCCTCTCAAAAGCGGGCATTACTTCTGCGCTAAGATTGTCAGTTTCCAAAAACGAGGAGGATTTGATAT
TCACCTGGCCCGATCTGGCCATACACTTGAGTGACAATGACATCCACTTTGCCTTTCTCTCCACAGGTGT
CCACTCCCAGGTCCAAGTTTGCCACCATGGAGTTTCAGACCCAGGTACTCATGTCCCTGCTGCTCTGCAT
GTCTGGTGCGGCCGCCATCAAGAACGAGGCCAAGTACAGCAACACCTTCATCAACAACGCCTACAACATG
GCCATCCGGCGGAGCATGGCCGAGAGCAAGCCTTCTACCGGCGCTGGCGGATCTGCTGGCGGAAGTGCTG
GAGGGTCTGCAGGAGGCTCTGCCGGAGGTTCAGCCGGCGGAAGCGCCGGCAGCGGAGATGGAAATGGCGC
CGACGCCGAGGGCTCTAGCAGCACCCCTGCCACCACCACCACAACCAAGACCACAACCACAACAACCACC
ACCAACGATGCCGAGGCCAGCACCAGCACCTCCAGCGAGAACCCCAACCACAAGAACGCCGAGACAAACC
CCAAGGGCAAGGGCGAGGTGCAGGAACCCAACCAGGCCAACAAAGAGACACAGAACAACGCCAACGTGCA
GCAGGACAGCCAGACCAAGAGCAACGTGCCCCCCACCCAGGATGCCGACACCAAGAGCCCTACCGCCCAG
CCTGAGCAGGCCGAAAATAGCGCCCCTACCGCCGAGCAGACCGAGAGCCCTGAGCTGCAGAGCGCCCCTG
AGAATAAGGGCACCGGCCAGCACGGACACATGCACGGCAGCCGGAACAACCACCCCCAGAACACCGCCGA
CAGCCAGAAAGAGTGCACCGACGGCAACAAAGAAAACTGCGGAGCCGCCACCTCCCTGCTGAACAATGCC
GGCGCGCCGTCGACCTCCATCACGGCCTATAAGAGTGAGGGGGAGTCAGCGGAGTTCTCCTTCCCACTCA
ACCTTGGAGAGGAAAGCCTGCAGGGAGAGTTGAGATGGAAGGCAGAGAAGGCTCCTTCTTCCCAGTCCTG
GATCACCTTCTCCCTAAAGAACCAAAAGGTGTCTGTGCAGAAGTCTACTAGCAACCCCAAGTTCCAGCTG
TCCGAAACGCTCCCACTCACCCTTCAGATACCCCAGGTCTCCCTTCAGTTTGCTGGTTCTGGCAACCTGA
CCCTGACTCTGGACAGAGGGATACTGTATCAGGAAGTGAACCTGGTGGTGATGAAAGTGACTCAGCCCGA
CAGCAACACTTTGACCTGTGAGGTGATGGGACCCACCTCACCCAAGATGAGACTGATCTTGAAGCAGGAG
AATCAGGAGGCCAGGGTCTCCAGGCAGGAGAAAGTGATTCAAGTGCAGGCCCCTGAAGCAGGGGTGTGGC
AATGTCTACTGAGTGAAGGTGAAGAGGTCAAGATGGACTCCAAGATCCAGGTTTTATCCAAAGGGTTGAA
TTCCGGATCACTGCATCATATTCTGGATGCACAGAAAATGGTGTGGAATCATCGTTAAGTCTAGACACGT
GATTAATTAAGGATCCCCCGACCTCGACCTCTGGCTAATAAAGGAAATTTATTTTCATTGCAATAGTGTG
TTGGAATTTTTTGTGTCTCTCACTCGGAAGGACATATGGGAGGGCAAATCATTTGGTCGAGATCCCTCGG
AGATCTCTAGCTAGAGGATCGATCCCCGCCCCGGACGAACTAAACCTGACTACGACATCTCTGCCCCTTC
TTCGCGGGGCAGTGCATGTAATCCCTTCAGTTGGTTGGTACAACTTGCCAACTGGGCCCTGTTCCACATG
TGACACGGGGGGGGACCAAACACAAAGGGGTTCTCTGACTGTAGTTGACATCCTTATAAATGGATGTGCA
CATTTGCCAACACTGAGTGGCTTTCATCCTGGAGCAGACTTTGCAGTCTGTGGACTGCAACACAACATTG
CCTTTATGTGTAACTCTTGGCTGAAGCTCTTACACCAATGCTGGGGGACATGTACCTCCCAGGGGCCCAG
GAAGACTACGGGAGGCTACACCAACGTCAATCAGAGGGGCCTGTGTAGCTACCGATAAGCGGACCCTCAA
GAGGGCATTAGCAATAGTGTTTATAAGGCCCCCTTGTTAACCCTAAACGGGTAGCATATGCTTCCCGGGT
AGTAGTATATACTATCCAGACTAACCCTAATTCAATAGCATATGTTACCCAACGGGAAGCATATGCTATC
GAATTAGGGTTAGTAAAAGGGTCCTAAGGAACAGCGATATCTCCCACCCCATGAGCTGTCACGGTTTTAT
TTACATGGGGTCAGGATTCCACGAGGGTAGTGAACCATTTTAGTCACAAGGGCAGTGGCTGAAGATCAAG
GAGCGGGCAGTGAACTCTCCTGAATCTTCGCCTGCTTCTTCATTCTCCTTCGTTTAGCTAATAGAATAAC
TGCTGAGTTGTGAACAGTAAGGTGTATGTGAGGTGCTCGAAAACAAGGTTTCAGGTGACGCCCCCAGAAT
AAAATTTGGACGGGGGGTTCAGTGGTGGCATTGTGCTATGACACCAATATAACCCTCACAAACCCCTTGG
GCAATAAATACTAGTGTAGGAATGAAACATTCTGAATATCTTTAACAATAGAAATCCATGGGGTGGGGAC
AAGCCGTAAAGACTGGATGTCCATCTCACACGAATTTATGGCTATGGGCAACACATAATCCTAGTGCAAT
ATGATACTGGGGTTATTAAGATGTGTCCCAGGCAGGGACCAAGACAGGTGAACCATGTTGTTACACTCTA
TTTGTAACAAGGGGAAAGAGAGTGGACGCCGACAGCAGCGGACTCCACTGGTTGTCTCTAACACCCCCGA
AAATTAAACGGGGCTCCACGCCAATGGGGCCCATAAACAAAGACAAGTGGCCACTCTTTTTTTTGAAATT
GTGGAGTGGGGGCACGCGTCAGCCCCCACACGCCGCCCTGCGGTTTTGGACTGTAAAATAAGGGTGTAAT
AACTTGGCTGATTGTAACCCCGCTAACCACTGCGGTCAAACCACTTGCCCACAAAACCACTAATGGCACC
CCGGGGAATACCTGCATAAGTAGGTGGGCGGGCCAAGATAGGGGCGCGATTGCTGCGATCTGGAGGACAA
ATTACACACACTTGCGCCTGAGCGCCAAGCACAGGGTTGTTGGTCCTCATATTCACGAGGTCGCTGAGAG
CACGGTGGGCTAATGTTGCCATGGGTAGCATATACTACCCAAATATCTGGATAGCATATGCTATCCTAAT
CTATATCTGGGTAGCATAGGCTATCCTAATCTATATCTGGGTAGCATATGCTATCCTAATCTATATCTGG
GTAGTATATGCTATCCTAATTTATATCTGGGTAGCATAGGCTATCCTAATCTATATCTGGGTAGCATATG
CTATCCTAATCTATATCTGGGTAGTATATGCTATCCTAATCTGTATCCGGGTAGCATATGCTATCCTAAT
AGAGATTAGGGTAGTATATGCTATCCTAATTTATATCTGGGTAGCATATACTACCCAAATATCTGGATAG
CATATGCTATCCTAATCTATATCTGGGTAGCATATGCTATCCTAATCTATATCTGGGTAGCATAGGCTAT
CCTAATCTATATCTGGGTAGCATATGCTATCCTAATCTATATCTGGGTAGTATATGCTATCCTAATTTAT
ATCTGGGTAGCATAGGCTATCCTAATCTATATCTGGGTAGCATATGCTATCCTAATCTATATCTGGGTAG
TATATGCTATCCTAATCTGTATCCGGGTAGCATATGCTATCCTCATGATAAGCTGTCAAACATGAGAATT
TTCTTGAAGACGAAAGGGCCTCGTGATACGCCTATTTTTATAGGTTAATGTCATGATAATAATGGTTTCT
TAGACGTCAGGTGGCACTTTTCGGGGAAATGTGCGCGGAACCCCTATTTGTTTATTTTTCTAAATACATT
CAAATATGTATCCGCTCATGAGACAATAACCCTGATAAATGCTTCAATAATATTGAAAAAGGAAGAGTAT
GAGTATTCAACATTTCCGTGTCGCCCTTATTCCCTTTTTTGCGGCATTTTGCCTTCCTGTTTTTGCTCAC
CCAGAAACGCTGGTGAAAGTAAAAGATGCTGAAGATCAGTTGGGTGCACGAGTGGGTTACATCGAACTGG
ATCTCAACAGCGGTAAGATCCTTGAGAGTTTTCGCCCCGAAGAACGTTTTCCAATGATGAGCACTTTTAA
AGTTCTGCTATGTGGCGCGGTATTATCCCGTGTTGACGCCGGGCAAGAGCAACTCGGTCGCCGCATACAC
TATTCTCAGAATGACTTGGTTGAGTACTCACCAGTCACAGAAAAGCATCTTACGGATGGCATGACAGTAA
GAGAATTATGCAGTGCTGCCATAACCATGAGTGATAACACTGCGGCCAACTTACTTCTGACAACGATCGG
AGGACCGAAGGAGCTAACCGCTTTTTTGCACAACATGGGGGATCATGTAACTCGCCTTGATCGTTGGGAA
CCGGAGCTGAATGAAGCCATACCAAACGACGAGCGTGACACCACGATGCCTGCAGCAATGGCAACAACGT
TGCGCAAACTATTAACTGGCGAACTACTTACTCTAGCTTCCCGGCAACAATTAATAGACTGGATGGAGGC
GGATAAAGTTGCAGGACCACTTCTGCGCTCGGCCCTTCCGGCTGGCTGGTTTATTGCTGATAAATCTGGA
GCCGGTGAGCGTGGGTCTCGCGGTATCATTGCAGCACTGGGGCCAGATGGTAAGCCCTCCCGTATCGTAG
TTATCTACACGACGGGGAGTCAGGCAACTATGGATGAACGAAATAGACAGATCGCTGAGATAGGTGCCTC
ACTGATTAAGCATTGGTAACTGTCAGACCAAGTTTACTCATATATACTTTAGATTGATTTAAAACTTCAT
TTTTAATTTAAAAGGATCTAGGTGAAGATCCTTTTTGATAATCTCATGACCAAAATCCCTTAACGTGAGT
TTTCGTTCCACTGAGCGTCAGACCCCGTAGAAAAGATCAAAGGATCTTCTTGAGATCCTTTTTTTCTGCG
CGTAATCTGCTGCTTGCAAACAAAAAAACCACCGCTACCAGCGGTGGTTTGTTTGCCGGATCAAGAGCTA
CCAACTCTTTTTCCGAAGGTAACTGGCTTCAGCAGAGCGCAGATACCAAATACTGTTCTTCTAGTGTAGC
CGTAGTTAGGCCACCACTTCAAGAACTCTGTAGCACCGCCTACATACCTCGCTCTGCTAATCCTGTTACC
AGTGGCTGCTGCCAGTGGCGATAAGTCGTGTCTTACCGGGTTGGACTCAAGACGATAGTTACCGGATAAG
GCGCAGCGGTCGGGCTGAACGGGGGGTTCGTGCACACAGCCCAGCTTGGAGCGAACGACCTACACCGAAC
TGAGATACCTACAGCGTGAGCTATGAGAAAGCGCCACGCTTCCCGAAGGGAGAAAGGCGGACAGGTATCC
GGTAAGCGGCAGGGTCGGAACAGGAGAGCGCACGAGGGAGCTTCCAGGGGGAAACGCCTGGTATCTTTAT
AGTCCTGTCGGGTTTCGCCACCTCTGACTTGAGCGTCGATTTTTGTGATGCTCGTCAGGGGGGCGGAGCC
TATGGAAAAACGCCAGCAACGCGGCCTTTTTACGGTTCCTGGCCTTTTGCTGGCCTTTTGCTCACATGTT
CTTTCCTGCGTTATCCCCTGATTCTGTGGATAACCGTATTACCGCCTTTGAGTGAGCTGATACCGCTCGC
CGCAGCCGAACGACCGAGCGCAGCGAGTCAGTGAGCGAGGAAGCGGAAGAGCGCCCAATACGCAAACCGC
CTCTCCCCGCGCGTTGGCCGATTCATTAATGCAGCTGGCACGACAGGTTTCCCGACTGGAAAGCGGGCAG
TGAGCGCAACGCAATTAATGTGAGTTAGCTCACTCATTAGGCACCCCAGGCTTTACACTTTATGCTTCCG
GCTCGTATGTTGTGTGGAATTGTGAGCGGATAACAATTTCACACAGGAAACAGCTATGACCATGATTACG
CCAAGCTCTAGCTAGAGGTCGACCAATTCTCATGTTTGACAGCTTATCATCGCAGATCCGGGCAACGTTG
TTGCCATTGCTGCAGGCGCAGAACTGGTAGGTATGGA
Features (pLannotate 1.2.2; 19 found; start..end, strand, type, name):
    154..533     +  enhancer       CMV enhancer: human cytomegalovirus immediate early enhancer
    535..734     +  promoter       CMV promoter: human cytomegalovirus (CMV) immediate early promoter
    802..840     +  misc_feature   Ad SA (fragment): adenovirus major late transcript splice acceptor (Friedrich and Soriano, 1991)
    873..1082    -  CDS            PTP (fragment): TERM_ADE02 - Experimental evidence at protein level: Swiss-Prot protein existence level 1. Protein covalently bound to the viral DNA that acts as a primer for viral genomic replication by DNA strand displacement. Assembles on the viral origin of replication in an initiation complex with viral polymerase, DBP, host NFIA and host POU2F1/OCT1. During initiation, the polymerase covalently couples the first dCTP with Ser- 580 of pTP. The terminal protein stimulates the template activity over 20 fold compared to protein-free templates. Neo-synthesized viral genomes are linked to two preterminal prot
   1113..1202    +  intron         chimeric intron (fragment): chimera between introns from adenovirus and immunoglobulin heavy chain genes
   1221..1267    +  CDS            IgH signal sequence (fragment): signal sequence from the mouse immunoglobulin heavy chain variable region
   1347..2030    +  CDS            MSA2 (fragment): MSA2_PLAF7 - Experimental evidence at protein level: Swiss-Prot protein existence level 1. May play a role in the merozoite attachment to the erythrocyte. From Plasmodium falciparum (isolate 3D7).
   2031..2591    +  CDS            Cd4 (fragment): CD4_RAT - Experimental evidence at protein level: Swiss-Prot protein existence level 1. Integral membrane glycoprotein that plays an essential role in the immune response and serves multiple functions in responses against both external and internal offenses. In T-cells, functions primarily as a coreceptor for MHC class II molecule:peptide complex. The antigens presented by class II peptides are derived from extracellular proteins while class I peptides are derived from cytosolic proteins. Interacts simultaneously with the T-cell receptor (TCR) and the MHC class II presented by antigen presenti
   2697..2752    +  polyA_signal   β-globin poly(A) signal: rabbit β-globin polyadenylation signal (Gil and Proudfoot, 1987)
   3266..4947    -  rep_origin     oriP (fragment): Epstein-Barr virus oriP replication origin (Yates et al., 2000)
   5074..5178    +  promoter       AmpR promoter: bla
   5179..6039    +  CDS            AmpR: β-lactamase; bla; confers resistance to ampicillin, carbenicillin, and related antibiotics
   6210..6798    +  rep_origin     ori: high-copy-number ColE1/pMB1/pBR322/pUC origin of replication
   6981..7073    +  CDS            lacI (fragment): lac repressor; lacI; The lac repressor binds to the lac operator to inhibit transcription in E. coli. This inhibition can be relieved by adding lactose or isopropyl-β-D-thiogalactopyranoside (IPTG).
   7086..7107    +  protein_bind   CAP binding site: CAP binding activates transcription in the presence of cAMP. E. coli catabolite activator protein
   7122..7152    +  promoter       lac promoter: promoter for the E. coli lac operon
   7160..7176    +  protein_bind   lac operator: The lac repressor binds to the lac operator to inhibit transcription in E. coli. This inhibition can be relieved by adding lactose or isopropyl-β-D-thiogalactopyranoside (IPTG). lac repressor encoded by lacI
   7246..7262    +  promoter       tet promoter (fragment): E. coli promoter for tetracycline efflux protein gene
   7272..7297    -  CDS            bla(M) (fragment): β-lactamase lacking the signal sequence; bla(M); allows cytosolic expression of β-lactamase
