[The description below was written by a language model from this plasmid's Addgene catalogue record and pLannotate feature annotations shown in this document.]
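Description:
MSP2-bio is a 7.3 kb mammalian expression plasmid built on the pTT3 backbone and designed for transient production of a secreted, soluble form of the Plasmodium falciparum merozoite surface protein MSP2. It is propagated in E. coli through a high-copy ColE1/pUC-type origin with ampicillin selection (AmpR/β-lactamase). The backbone also carries an Epstein-Barr virus oriP element, which allows episomal maintenance and boosts expression in cells supplying EBNA1. Short lac, tet and bla fragments near the bacterial origin appear to be cloning remnants with no stated function.

The expression cassette is driven by the CMV immediate early enhancer and promoter, followed by adenovirus-derived leader and splice sequences and a chimeric intron that aid transcript processing, and it ends in a rabbit β-globin polyadenylation signal. The open reading frame begins with an exogenous mouse signal peptide (annotated as immunoglobulin heavy chain derived), which directs the protein into the secretory pathway. This is followed by a 684 bp codon-optimised synthetic sequence encoding the full-length MSP2 ectodomain (matching the 3D7 isolate), cloned between retained NotI and AscI sites. Four serines (24, 38, 151 and 223) are changed to alanine, so that the protein carries no N-linked glycans when made in mammalian cells. Downstream on the backbone, the ectodomain is fused to rat Cd4 domains 3 and 4 and a C-terminal enzymatic biotinylation sequence; the latter is listed in the catalogue but not separately annotated in the feature table. Cotransfection with a BirA biotin ligase construct yields monobiotinylated protein. The plasmid belongs to a library of recombinant merozoite cell surface and secreted proteins.
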