Addgene plasmid #47710: MSP2-bio
Purpose: Expresses enzymatically monobiotinylated full-length MSP2 ectodomain with no N-linked glycans upon cotransfection with BirA in mammalian cells. Contains a C-terminal rat Cd4 d3+4 tag.
Depositing lab: Gavin Wright. Depositing organization: Wellcome Sanger Institute. Publication: A library of functional recombinant cell surface and secreted Plasmodium falciparum merozoite proteins. Crosnier C, Wanaguru M, McDade B, Osier FH, Marsh K, Rayner JC, Wright GJ. Mol Cell Proteomics. 2013 Sep 16. 10.1074/mcp.O113.028357 PubMed 24043421.
Backbone
  Vector backbone: pTT3
  Backbone manufacturer: Yves Durocher, NRC
  Backbone size w/o insert (bp): 6633
  Total vector size (bp): 7317
  Vector type: Mammalian Expression
Growth in bacteria
  Bacterial resistance: Ampicillin, 100 μg/mL
  Growth temperature: 37°C
  Growth strain: DH5alpha
  Copy number: High Copy
Gene/Insert
  Gene/Insert name: Codon-optimised MSP2
  Species: Synthetic; Plasmodium falciparum
  Insert size (bp): 684
  Mutation: Exogenous signal peptide of mouse origin, changed Serine24, Serine38,Serine151 and Serine 223 to Alanine residues
  Promoter: CMV
  Tag / fusion protein: rat Cd4 d3+4 (C terminal on backbone); enzymatic biotinylation sequence (C terminal on backbone)
  Cloning method: Restriction Enzyme; 5′ cloning site NotI (not destroyed); 3′ cloning site AscI (not destroyed)
  Sequencing primers: 5′ CMW-fwd
Resource information
  A portion of this plasmid was derived from a plasmid made by: pTT3 was obtained under an MTA from Yves Durocher, National Research Council of Canada- Biotechnology Research Institute
Terms and licenses: Academic/Nonprofit Terms; Industry Terms: Not Available to Industry
How to cite: MSP2-bio was a gift from Gavin Wright (Addgene plasmid # 47710 ; http://n2t.net/addgene:47710 ; RRID:Addgene_47710)
