>Addgene plasmid #47710 | MSP2-bio | addgene partial sequence | sequence record 71098 | CMV-F 5'-CGCAAATGGGCGGTAGGCGTG-3'
GAACCGTCAGATCCTCACTCTCTTCCGCATCGCTGTCTGCGAGGGCCAGCTGTTGGGCTCGCGGTTGAGG
ACAAACTCTTCGCGGTCTTTCCAGTACTCTTGGATCGGAAACCCGTCGGCCTCCGAACGGTACTCCGCCA
CCGAGGGACCTGAGCGAGTCCGCATCGACCGGATCGGAAAACCTCTCGAGAAAGGCGTCTAACCAGTCAC
AGTCGCAAGGTAGGCTGAGCACCGTGGCGGGCGGCAGCGGGTGGCGGTCGGGGTTGTTTCTGGCGGAGGT
GCTGCTGATGATGTAATTAAAGTAGGCGGTCTTGAGACGGCGGATGGTCGAGGTGAGGTGTGGCAGGCTT
GAGATCCAGCTGTTGGGGTGAGTACTCCCTCTCAAAAGCGGGCATTACTTCTGCGCTAAGATTGTCAGTT
TCCAAAAACGAGGAGGATTTGATATTCACCTGGCCCGATCTGGCCATACACTTGAGTGACAATGACATCC
ACTTTGCCTTTCTCTCCACAGGTGTCCACTCCCAGGTCCAAGTTTGCCACCATGGAGTTTCAGACCCAGG
TACTCATGTCCCTGCTGCTCTGCATGTCTGGTGCGGCCGCCATCAAGAACGAGGCCAAGTACAGCAACAC
CTTCATCAACAACGCCTACAACATGGCCATCCGGCGGAGCATGGCCGAGAGCAAGCCTTCTACCGGCGCT
GGCGGATCTGCTGGCGGAAGTGCTGGAGGGTCTGCAGGAGGCTCTGCCGGAGGTTCAGCCGGCGGAAGCG
CCGGCAGCGGAGATGGAAATGGCGCCGACGCCGAGGGCTCTAGCAGCACCCCTGCCACCACCACCACAAC
CAAGACCACAACCACAACAACCACCACCAACGATGCCGAGGCCAGCACCAGCACCTCCAGCGAGAACCCC
AACCACAAGAACGCCGAGACAAACCCCAAGGGCAAGGGCGAGGTGCAGGAACCCAACCAGGCCA
