>Addgene plasmid #47710 | MSP2-bio | addgene partial sequence | sequence record 71460 | EBVori-F 5'-CCACTCAGTGTTGGCAAATG-3'
ACCCCTTTGTGTTTGGTCCCCCCCCGTGTCACATGTGGAACAGGGCCCAGTTGGCAAGTTGTACCAACCA
ACTGAAGGGATTACATGCACTGCCCCGCGAAGAAGGGGCAGAGATGTCGTAGTCAGGTTTAGTTCGTCCG
GGGCGGGGATCGATCCTCTAGCTAGAGATCTCCGAGGGATCTCGACCAAATGATTTGCCCTCCCATATGT
CCTTCCGAGTGAGAGACACAAAAAATTCCAACACACTATTGCAATGAAAATAAATTTCCTTTATTAGCCA
GAGGTCGAGGTCGGGGGATCCTTAATTAATCACGTGTCTAGACTTAACGATGATTCCACACCATTTTCTG
TGCATCCAGAATATGATGCAGTGATCCGGAATTCAACCCTTTGGATAAAACCTGGATCTTGGAGTCCATC
TTGACCTCTTCACCTTCACTCAGTAGACATTGCCACACCCCTGCTTCAGGGGCCTGCACTTGAATCACTT
TCTCCTGCCTGGAGACCCTGGCCTCCTGATTCTCCTGCTTCAAGATCAGTCTCATCTTGGGTGAGGTGGG
TCCCATCACCTCACAGGTCAAAGTGTTGCTGTCGGGCTGAGTCACTTTCATCACCACCAGGTTCACTTCC
TGATACAGTATCCCTCTGTCCAGAGTCAGGGTCAGGTTGCCAGAACCAGCAAACTGAAGGGAGACCTGGG
GTATCTGAAGGGTGAGTGGGAGCGTTTCGGACAGCTGGAACTTGGGGTTGCTAGTAGACTTCTGCACAGA
CACCTTTTGGTTCTTTAGGGAGAAGGTGATCCAGGACTGGGAAGAAGGAGCCTTCTCTGCCTTCCATCTC
AACTCTCCCTGCAGGCTTTCCTCTCCAGGTGA
