>Addgene plasmid #47710 | MSP2-bio | addgene partial sequence | sequence record 72078 | rCd4-R 5'-TCCCTGCAGGCTTTCCTCTCCAAGGTTGAG-3'
CCTCACTCTTATAGGCCGTGATGGAGGTCGACGGCGCGCCGGCATTGTTCAGCAGGGAGGTGGCGGCTCC
GCAGTTTTCTTTGTTGCCGTCGGTGCACTCTTTCTGGCTGTCGGCGGTGTTCTGGGGGTGGTTGTTCCGG
CTGCCGTGCATGTGTCCGTGCTGGCCGGTGCCCTTATTCTCAGGGGCGCTCTGCAGCTCAGGGCTCTCGG
TCTGCTCGGCGGTAGGGGCGCTATTTTCGGCCTGCTCAGGCTGGGCGGTAGGGCTCTTGGTGTCGGCATC
CTGGGTGGGGGGCACGTTGCTCTTGGTCTGGCTGTCCTGCTGCACGTTGGCGTTGTTCTGTGTCTCTTTG
TTGGCCTGGTTGGGTTCCTGCACCTCGCCCTTGCCCTTGGGGTTTGTCTCGGCGTTCTTGTGGTTGGGGT
TCTCGCTGGAGGTGCTGGTGCTGGCCTCGGCATCGTTGGTGGTGGTTGTTGTGGTTGTGGTCTTGGTTGT
GGTGGTGGTGGCAGGGGTGCTGCTAGAGCCCTCGGCGTCGGCGCCATTTCCATCTCCGCTGCCGGCGCTT
CCGCCGGCTGAACCTCCGGCAGAGCCTCCTGCAGACCCTCCAGCACTTCCGCCAGCAGATCCGCCAGCGC
CGGTAGAAGGCTTGCTCTCGGCCATGCTCCGCCGGATGGCCATGTTGTAGGCGTTGTTGATGAAGGTGTT
GCTGTACTTGGCCTCGTTCTTGATGGCGGCCGCACCAGACATGCAGAGCAGCAGGGACATGAGTACCTGG
GTCTGAAACTCCATGGTGGCAAACTTGGACCTGGGAGTGGACACCTGTGGA
